>Addgene plasmid #162948 | C513-E06: attB5r-pA-polyhedrinp>-attB1r | addgene full sequence | sequence record 330994 | Addgene NGS Result
AGCTCGAATTCTACAGTCACTAATACCATCTAAGTAGTTGATTCATAGTGACTGCATATGTTGTGTTTTA
CAGTATTATGTAGTCTGTTTTTTATGCAAAATCTAATTTAATATATTGATATTTATATCATTTTACGTTT
CTCGTTCAACTTTTGTATACAAAGTGGATGCAATTGTTGTTGTTAACTTGTTTATTGCAGCTTATAATGG
TTACAAATAAAGCAATAGCATCACAAATTTCACAAATAAAGCATTTTTTTCACTGCATTCTAGTTGTGGT
TTGTCCAAACTCATCAATGTATCTTATCGTTCGCCCAGGACTCTAGCTATAGTTCTAGTGGTTGGCTACG
TATACTCCGGAATATTAATAGATCATGGAGATAATTAAAATGATAACCATCTCGCAAATAAATAAGTATT
TTACTGTTTTCGTAACAGTTTTGTAATAAAAAAACCTATAAATACAACTTTGTACAAAAAAGTTGAACGA
GAAACGTAAAATGATATAAATATCAATATATTAAATTAGATTTTGCATAAAAAACAGACTACATAATACT
GTAAAACACAACATATGCAGTCACTATGAACCAACTACTTAGATGGTATTAGTGACCTGTAGAATTCGAG
CTCTAGAGCTGCAGGGCGGCCGCGATATCCCCTATAGTGAGTCGTATTACATGGTCATAGCTGTTTCCTG
GCAGCTCTGGCCCGTGTCTCAAAATCTCTGATGTTACATTGCACAAGATCGGTACCCGGGGATCCTCTAG
ACCAGCCAGGACAGAAATGCCTCGACTTCGCTGCTACCCAAGGTTGCCGGGTGACGCACACCGTGGAAAC
GGATGAAGGCACGAACCCAGTGGACATAAGCCTGTTCGGTTCGTAAGCTGTAATGCAAGTAGCGTATGCG
CTCACGCAACTGGTCCAGAACCTTGACCGAACGCAGCGGTGGTAACGGCGCAGTGGCGGTTTTCATGGCT
TGTTATGACTGTTTTTTTGGGGTACAGTCTATGCCTCGGGCATCCAAGCAGCAAGCGCGTTACGCCGTGG
GTCGATGTTTGATGTTATGGAGCAGCAACGATGTTACGCAGCAGGGCAGTCGCCCTAAAACAAAGTTAAA
CATTATGAGGGAAGCGGTGATCGCCGAAGTATCGACTCAACTATCAGAGGTAGTTGGCGTCATCGAGCGC
CATCTCGAACCGACGTTGCTGGCCGTACATTTGTACGGCTCCGCAGTGGATGGCGGCCTGAAGCCACACA
GTGATATTGATTTGCTGGTTACGGTGACCGTAAGGCTTGATGAAACAACGCGGCGAGCTTTGATCAACGA
CCTTTTGGAAACTTCGGCTTCCCCTGGAGAGAGCGAGATTCTCCGCGCTGTAGAAGTCACCATTGTTGTG
CACGACGACATCATTCCGTGGCGTTATCCAGCTAAGCGCGAACTGCAATTTGGAGAATGGCAGCGCAATG
ACATTCTTGCAGGTATCTTCGAGCCAGCCACGATCGACATTGATCTGGCTATCTTGCTGACAAAAGCAAG
AGAACATAGCGTTGCCTTGGTAGGTCCAGCGGCGGAGGAACTCTTTGATCCGGTTCCTGAACAGGATCTA
TTTGAGGCGCTAAATGAAACCTTAACGCTATGGAACTCGCCGCCCGACTGGGCTGGCGATGAGCGAAATG
TAGTGCTTACGTTGTCCCGCATTTGGTACAGCGCAGTAACCGGCAAAATCGCGCCGAAGGATGTCGCTGC
CGACTGGGCAATGGAGCGCCTGCCGGCCCAGTATCAGCCCGTCATACTTGAAGCTAGACAGGCTTATCTT
GGACAAGAAGAAGATCGCTTGGCCTCGCGCGCAGATCAGTTGGAAGAATTTGTCCACTACGTGAAAGGCG
AGATCACCAAGGTAGTCGGCAAATAACCCTCGAGCCACCCATGACCAAAATCCCTTAACGTGAGTTACGC
GTCGTTCCACTGAGCGTCAGACCCCGTAGAAAAGATCAAAGGATCTTCTTGAGATCCTTTTTTTCTGCGC
GTAATCTGCTGCTTGCAAACAAAAAAACCACCGCTACCAGCGGTGGTTTGTTTGCCGGATCAAGAGCTAC
CAACTCTTTTTCCGAAGGTAACTGGCTTCAGCAGAGCGCAGATACCAAATACTGTTCTTCTAGTGTAGCC
GTAGTTAGGCCACCACTTCAAGAACTCTGTAGCACCGCCTACATACCTCGCTCTGCTAATCCTGTTACCA
GTGGCTGCTGCCAGTGGCGATAAGTCGTGTCTTACCGGGTTGGACTCAAGACGATAGTTACCGGATAAGG
CGCAGCGGTCGGGCTGAACGGGGGGTTCGTGCACACAGCCCAGCTTGGAGCGAACGACCTACACCGAACT
GAGATACCTACAGCGTGAGCTATGAGAAAGCGCCACGCTTCCCGAAGGGAGAAAGGCGGACAGGTATCCG
GTAAGCGGCAGGGTCGGAACAGGAGAGCGCACGAGGGAGCTTCCAGGGGGAAACGCCTGGTATCTTTATA
GTCCTGTCGGGTTTCGCCACCTCTGACTTGAGCGTCGATTTTTGTGATGCTCGTCAGGGGGGCGGAGCCT
ATGGAAAAACGCCAGCAACGCGGCCTTTTTACGGTTCCTGGCCTTTTGCTGGCCTTTTGCTCACATGTTC
TTTCCTGCGTTATCCCCTGATTCTGTGGATAACCGTATTACCGCTAGCCAGGAAGAGTTTGTAGAAACGC
AAAAAGGCCATCCGTCAGGATGGCCTTCTGCTTAGTTTGATGCCTGGCAGTTTATGGCGGGCGTCCTGCC
CGCCACCCTCCGGGCCGTTGCTTCACAACGTTCAAATCCGCTCCCGGCGGATTTGTCCTACTCAGGAGAG
CGTTCACCGACAAACAACAGATAAAACGAAAGGCCCAGTCTTCCGACTGAGCCTTTCGTTTTATTTGATG
CCTGGCAGTTCCCTACTCTCGCGTTAACGCTACCATGG
Features (pLannotate 1.2.2; 12 found; start..end, strand, type, name):
     44..165     -  protein_bind   attR5: mutant version of attR; recombination site for the Gateway® LR reaction LR Clonase™
    185..306     +  polyA_signal   SV40 poly(A) signal: SV40 polyadenylation signal
    372..463     +  promoter       polyhedrin promoter: polh from Autographa californica; promoter for the baculovirus polyhedrin gene
    464..588     +  protein_bind   attR1: mutant version of attR; recombination site for the Gateway® LR reaction LR Clonase™
    661..679     -  promoter       T7 promoter: promoter for bacteriophage T7 RNA polymerase
    749..771     +  misc_feature   MCS (fragment): pUC18/19 multiple cloning site
    863..886     +  promoter       Pc promoter (fragment): intI1 (promoter lies within the coding sequence); class 1 integron promoter
   1062..1118    +  CDS            GmR (fragment): gentamycin acetyltransferase; aacC1; confers resistance to gentamycin
   1125..1916    +  CDS            SmR: aminoglycoside adenylyltransferase (Murphy, 1985); aadA; confers resistance to spectinomycin and streptomycin
   2009..2597    +  rep_origin     ori: high-copy-number ColE1/pMB1/pBR322/pUC origin of replication
   2732..2759    -  terminator     rrnB T2 terminator: transcription terminator T2 from the E. coli rrnB gene
   2891..2934    +  terminator     rrnB T1 terminator: Escherichia coli rrnB; transcription terminator T1 from the E. coli rrnB gene
