[The description below was written by a language model from this plasmid's Addgene catalogue record and pLannotate feature annotations shown in this document.]
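Description:
C513-E06: attB5r-pA-polyhedrinp>-attB1r is a small (about 3 kb) Gateway entry clone built in the pDonr235 donor backbone and intended as a modular part for multisite recombinational assembly rather than as an expression vector in its own right. It is maintained in E. coli at high copy from a ColE1/pUC-type origin and selected with spectinomycin through the aadA (SmR) aminoglycoside adenylyltransferase gene. The annotation also picks up short fragments of a class 1 integron Pc promoter and a gentamicin acetyltransferase gene just upstream of aadA, which appear to be remnants of the source of the resistance cassette. rrnB T1 and T2 terminators lie in the backbone near the cloning region, where they typically insulate the insert from plasmid transcription, and a T7 promoter sits just outside the cassette.

The payload is a short intergenic linker: an SV40 polyadenylation signal followed, in the same orientation, by the polyhedrin (polh) very late promoter of Autographa californica multiple nucleopolyhedrovirus. This unit is flanked by Gateway recombination sites that the automated annotation labels as attR5 and attR1, consistent with the reversed attB5r/attB1r sites named in the catalogue entry having been recombined into the donor vector. In a multisite LR reaction the element is placed between two open reading frame entry clones, so that the poly(A) signal terminates the upstream transcript and the polyhedrin promoter drives the downstream gene. This allows combinatorial construction of baculovirus vectors carrying several independently transcribed genes for co-expression in insect cells.
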