Addgene plasmid #162948: C513-E06: attB5r-pA-polyhedrinp>-attB1r
Purpose: Gateway attB5r/attB1r entry clone containing an AcMNPV polyhedrin promoter with upstream polyA, for use in construction of polycistronic baculovirus expression vectors
Depositing lab: Dominic Esposito. Depositing organization: National Cancer Institute (NCI). Publication: Combinatorial assembly of clone libraries using site-specific recombination. Wall VE, Garvey LA, Mehalko JL, Procter LV, Esposito D. Methods Mol Biol. 2014;1116:193-208. doi: 10.1007/978-1-62703-764-8_14. PubMed 24395366.
Backbone
  Vector backbone: pDonr235
  Vector type: Synthetic Biology
Growth in bacteria
  Bacterial resistance: Spectinomycin, 50 μg/mL
  Growth temperature: 37°C
  Growth strain: DH5alpha
  Copy number: High Copy
Gene/Insert
  Gene/Insert name: AcMNPV polyhedrin promoter with upstream polyA sequence
  Species: Autographa californica multiple nucleopolyhedrovirus
  Cloning method: Gateway Cloning
Terms and licenses: Academic/Nonprofit Terms; Industry Terms: Not Available to Industry
How to cite: C513-E06: attB5r-pA-polyhedrinp>-attB1r was a gift from Dominic Esposito (Addgene plasmid # 162948 ; http://n2t.net/addgene:162948 ; RRID:Addgene_162948)
